>Addgene plasmid #163236 | G4CXE1 | depositor full sequence | sequence record 316345 | Full Sequence
CACCACCACCACCACCACTGAGATCCGGCTGCTAACAAAGCCCGAAAGGAAGCTGAGTTGGCTGCTGCCA
CCGCTGAGCAATAACTAGCATAACCCCTTGGGGCCTCTAAACGGGTCTTGAGGGGTTTTTTGCTGAAAGG
AGGAACTATATCCGGATTGGCGAATGGG
[124 nt withheld, positions 169-292]
C
[91 nt withheld, positions 294-384]
A
[49 nt withheld, positions 386-434]
CCTTTGACGTTGGAGTCCACGTTCTTT
[37 nt withheld, positions 462-498]
ACCCTATCTCGGTCTATTCTTTTGATTTATAAGGGATTTTGCCGATTTCGGCCTATTGGTTAAAAAATGA
GCTGATTTAACAAAAATTTAACGCGAATTTTAACAAAATATTAACGTTTACAATTTCAGGTGGCACTTTT
CGGGGAAATGTGCGCGGAACCCCTATTTGTTTATTTTTCTAAATACATTCAAATATGTATCCGCTCATGA
GACAATAACCCTGATAAATGCTTCAATAATATTGAAAAAGGAAGAGTATGAGTATTCAACATTTCCGTGT
CGCCCTTATTCCCTTTTTTGCGGCATTTTGCCTTCCTGTTTTTGCTCACCCAGAAACGCTGGTGAAAGTA
AAAGATGCTGAAGATCAGTTGGGTGCACGAGTGGGTTACATCGAACTGGATCTCAACAGCGGTAAGATCC
TTGAGAGTTTTCGCCCCGAAGAACGTTTTCCAATGATGAGCACTTTTAAAGTTCTGCTATGTGGCGCGGT
ATTATCCCGTATTGACGCCGGGCAAGAGCAACTCGGTCGCCGCATACACTATTCTCAGAATGACTTGGTT
GAGTACTCACCAGTCACAGAAAAGCATCTTACGGATGGCATGACAGTAAGAGAATTATGCAGTGCTGCCA
TAACCATGAGTGATAACACTGCGGCCAACTTACTTCTGACAACGATCGGAGGACCGAAGGAGCTAACCGC
TTTTTTGCACAACATGGGGGATCATGTAACTCGCCTTGATCGTTGGGAACCGGAGCTGAATGAAGCCATA
CCAAACGACGAGCGTGACACCACGATGCCTGCAGCAATGGCAACAACGTTGCGCAAACTATTAACTGGCG
AACTACTTACTCTAGCTTCCCGGCAACAATTAATAGACTGGATGGAGGCGGATAAAGTTGCAGGACCACT
TCTGCGCTCGGCCCTTCCGGCTGGCTGGTTTATTGCTGATAAATCTGGAGCCGGTGAGCGTGGGTCTCGC
GGTATCATTGCAGCACTGGGGCCAGATGGTAAGCCCTCCCGTATCGTAGTTATCTACACGACGGGGAGTC
AGGCAACTATGGATGAACGAAATAGACAGATCGCTGAGATAGGTGCCTCACTGATTAAGCATTGGTAACT
GTCAGACCAAGTTTACTCATATATACTTTAGATTGATTTAAAACTTCATTTTTAATTTAAAAGGATCTAG
GTGAAGATCCTTTTTGATAATCTCATGACCAAAATCCCTTAACGTGAGTTTTCGTTCCACTGAGCGTCAG
ACCCCGTAGAAAAGATCAAAGGATCTTCTTGAGATCCTTTTTTTCTGCGCGTAATCTGCTGCTTGCAAAC
AAAAAAACCACCGCTACCAGCGGTGGTTTGTTTGCCGGATCAAGAGCTACCAACTCTTTTTCCGAAGGTA
ACTGGCTTCAGCAGAGCGCAGATACCAAATACTGTCCTTCTAGTGTAGCCGTAGTTAGGCCACCACTTCA
AGAACTCTGTAGCACCGCCTACATACCTCGCTCTGCTAATCCTGTTACCAGTGGCTGCTGCCAGTGGCGA
TAAGTCGTGTCTTACCGGGTTGGACTCAAGACGATAGTTACCGGATAAGGCGCAGCGGTCGGGCTGAACG
GGGGGTTCGTGCACACAGCCCAGCTTGGAGCGAACGACCTACACCGAACTGAGATACCTACAGCGTGAGC
TATGAGAAAGCGCCACGCTTCCCGAAGGGAGAAAGGCGGACAGGTATCCGGTAAGCGGCAGGGTCGGAAC
AGGAGAGCGCACGAGGGAGCTTCCAGGGGGAAACGCCTGGTATCTTTATAGTCCTGTCGGGTTTCGCCAC
CTCTGACTTGAGCGTCGATTTTTGTGATGCTCGTCAGGGGGGCGGAGCCTATGGAAAAACGCCAGCAACG
CGGCCTTTTTACGGTTCCTGGCCTTTTGCTGGCCTTTTGCTCACATGTTCTTTCCTGCGTTATCCCCTGA
TTCTGTGGATAACCGTATTACCGCCTTTGAGTGAGCTGATACCGCTCGCCGCAGCCGAACGACCGAGCGC
AGCGAGTCAGTGAGCGAGGAAGCGGAAGAGCGCCTGATGCGGTATTTTCTCCTTACGCATCTGTGCGGTA
TTTCACACCGCATATATGGTGCACTCTCAGTACAATCTGCTCTGATGCCGCATAGTTAAGCCAGTATACA
CTCCGCTATCGCTACGTGACTGGGTCATGGCTGCGCCCCGACACCCGCCAACACCCGCTGACGCGCCCTG
ACGGGCTTGTCTGCTCCCGGCATCCGCTTACAGACAAGCTGTGACCGTCTCCGGGAGCTGCATGTGTCAG
AGGTTTTCACCGTCATCACCGAAACGCGCGAGGCAGCTGCGGTAAAGCTCATCAGCGTGGTCGTGAAGCG
ATTCACAGATGTCTGCCTGTTCATCCGCGTCCAGCTCGTTGAGTTTCTCCAGAAGCGTTAATGTCTGGCT
TCTGATAAAGCGGGCCATGTTAAGGGCGGTTTTTTCCTGTTTGGTCACTGATGCCTCCGTGTAAGGGGGA
TTTCTGTTCATGGGGGTAATGATACCGATGAAACGAGAGAGGATGCTCACGATACGGGTTACTGATGATG
AACATGCCCGGTTACTGGAACGTTGTGAGGGTAAACAACTGGCGGTATGGATGCGGCGGGACCAGAGAAA
AATCACTCAGGGTCAATGCCAGCGCTTCGTTAATACAGATGTAGGTGTTCCACAGGGTAGCCAGCAGCAT
CCTGCGATGCAGATCCGGAACATAATGGTGCAGGGCGCTGACTTCCGCGTTTCCAGACTTTACGAAACAC
GGAAACCGAAGACCATTCATGTTGTTGCTCAGGTCGCAGACGTTTTGCAGCAGCAGTCGCTTCACGTTCG
CTCGCGTATCGGTGATTCATTCTGCTAACCAGTAAGGCAACCCCGCCAGCCTAGCCGGGTCCTCAACGAC
AGGAGCACGATCATGCGCACCCGTGGGGCCGCCATGCCGGCGATAATGGCCTGCTTCTCGCCGAAACGTT
TGGTGGCGGGACCAGTGACGAAGGCTTGAGCGAGGGCGTGCAAGATTCCGAATACCGCAAGCGACAGGCC
GATCATCGTCGCGCTCCAGCGAAAGCGGTCCTCGCCGAAAATGACCCAGAGCGCTGCCGGCACCTGTCCT
ACGAGTTGCATGATAAAGAAGACAGTCATAAGTGCGGCGACGATAGTCATGCCCCGCGCCCACCGGAAGG
AGCTGACTGGGTTGAAGGCTCTCAAGGGCATCGGTCGAGATCCCGGTGCCTAATGAGTGAGCTAACTTAC
ATTAATTGCGTTGCGCTCACTGCCCGCTTTCCAGTCGGGAAACCTGTCGTGCCAGCTGCATTAATGAATC
GGCCAACGCGCGGGGAGAGGCGGTTTGCGTATTGGGCGCCAGGGTGGTTTTTCTTTTCACCAGTGAGACG
GGCAACAGCTGATTGCCCTTCACCGCCTGGCCCTGAGAGAGTTGCAGCAAGCGGTCCACGCTGGTTTGCC
CCAGCAGGCGAAAATCCTGTTTGATGGTGGTTAACGGCGGGATATAACATGAGCTGTCTTCGGTATCGTC
GTATCCCACTACCGAGATATCCGCACCAACGCGCAGCCCGGACTCGGTAATGGCGCGCATTGCGCCCAGC
GCCATCTGATCGTTGGCAACCAGCATCGCAGTGGGAACGATGCCCTCATTCAGCATTTGCATGGTTTGTT
GAAAACCGGACATGGCACTCCAGTCGCCTTCCCGTTCCGCTATCGGCTGAATTTGATTGCGAGTGAGATA
TTTATGCCAGCCAGCCAGACGCAGACGCGCCGAGACAGAACTTAATGGGCCCGCTAACAGCGCGATTTGC
TGGTGACCCAATGCGACCAGATGCTCCACGCCCAGTCGCGTACCGTCTTCATGGGAGAAAATAATACTGT
TGATGGGTGTCTGGTCAGAGACATCAAGAAATAACGCCGGAACATTAGTGCAGGCAGCTTCCACAGCAAT
GGCATCCTGGTCATCCAGCGGATAGTTAATGATCAGCCCACTGACGCGTTGCGCGAGAAGATTGTGCACC
GCCGCTTTACAGGCTTCGACGCCGCTTCGTTCTACCATCGACACCACCACGCTGGCACCCAGTTGATCGG
CGCGAGATTTAATCGCCGCGACAATTTGCGACGGCGCGTGCAGGGCCAGACTGGAGGTGGCAACGCCAAT
CAGCAACGACTGTTTGCCCGCCAGTTGTTGTGCCACGCGGTTGGGAATGTAATTCAGCTCCGCCATCGCC
GCTTCCACTTTTTCCCGCGTTTTCGCAGAAACGTGGCTGGCCTGGTTCACCACGCGGGAAACGGTCTGAT
AAGAGACACCGGCATACTCTGCGACATCGTATAACGTTACTGGTTTCACATTCACCACCCTGAATTGACT
CTCTTCCGGGCGCTATCATGCCATACCGCGAAAGGTTTTGCGCCATTCGATGGTGTCCGGGATCTCGACG
CTCTCCCTTATGCGACTCCTGCATTAGGAAGCAGCCCAGTAGTAGGTTGAGGCCGTTGAGCACCGCCGCC
GCAAGGAATGGTGCATGCAAGGAGATGGCGCCCAACAGTCCCCCGGCCACGGGGCCTGCCACCATACCCA
CGCCGAAACAAGCGCTCATGAGCCCGAAGTGGCGAGCCCGATCTTCCCCATCGGTGATGTCGGCGATATA
GGCGCCAGCAACCGCACCTGTGGCGCCGGTGATGCCGGCCACGATGCGTCCGGCGTAGAGGATCGAGATC
TCGATCCCGCGAAATTAATACGACTCACTATAGGGGAATTGTGAGCGGATAACAATTCCCCTCTAGAAAT
AATTTTGTTTAACTTTAAGAAGGAGATATACATATGGAAGTTACCATGACGACTACTACCTCACCAGGCA
CTCGTGCTGCTAGTCCAGGTCTTCCAGGAGCAGGTATCACCGTCGGCCTCTTCATCACATGTATCAATGA
CGTTATGTTCCCTCAGACTGGCGTCGCTGTCACTACTCTGTTGGAAAGATTAGGATGCAAAGTGGAGTTC
CCTAGGGAACAGACATGTTGTGGGCAGATGACTACAAATACCGGATACTTCGACGAAGGTATCCCGACAG
TTAGACAGTATGTTCGAGCCTTTGGAGATTATGATTACGTGGTCGCACCATCTGGTAGCTGCGTCGCTGC
AGTGCGTGACCAGCATCCCATGTTGGCCGAGCATGCTGGTGATTCTGGACTGTTGAAGGAAGTGGAACAT
ACTTCTCAAATCACCTACGATCTGCCTGAGTTTCTCGTGGACATTTTGGGTGTCACTGACGTAGGAGCTT
ATTTTCCTCATAGGGTTACGTACCATCCATCATGTCACGGAAAACGATTATTGAAGTTGGGTGATAGACC
ACATGAGCTGTTAAAGAATGTTCGTGGAATGACTCTGGTTGATTTGCCTATGGCTGAACAGTGCTGCGGT
TTCGGTGGTACTTTCTGCATTAAGAACCCAGATATGAGTGCCGCCATGGCTTCTGACAAGGCTAGACATG
TTCGAGAGACAGAAGCAGAATATGTTGTGGCCGGTGATAACTCTTGTTTGATGAACATAGGCGGAGTACT
TTCGCGACAAAACTCGGGAGTCAAACCAATCCACATCGCCGAAATTCTGGCTAACACCGAAGAGGACGCT
GCAGCTCTGGAACACCACCATCAC
Features (pLannotate 1.2.2; 18 found; start..end, strand, type, name):
     28..77      +  CDS            SET1 (fragment): solubility-enhancement tag derived from T7 phage gene 10B
     85..132     +  terminator     T7 terminator: transcription terminator for bacteriophage T7 RNA polymerase
    169..624     +  rep_origin     f1 ori (sequence partly withheld): f1 bacteriophage origin of replication; arrow indicates direction of (+) strand synthesis
    651..755     +  promoter       AmpR promoter: bla
    756..1616    +  CDS            AmpR: β-lactamase; bla; confers resistance to ampicillin, carbenicillin, and related antibiotics
   1787..2375    +  rep_origin     ori: high-copy-number ColE1/pMB1/pBR322/pUC origin of replication
   2561..2703    -  misc_feature   bom: basis of mobility region from pBR322
   2805..2996    -  CDS            rop: Rop protein, which maintains plasmids at low copy number; rop
   3013..3393    +  CDS            YPB1_ECOLX: Protein predicted: Swiss-Prot protein existence level 4. From Escherichia coli.
   3465..3756    -  CDS            TcR (fragment): tetracycline efflux protein; tet; confers resistance to tetracycline
   3771..3792    -  protein_bind   CAP binding site: CAP binding activates transcription in the presence of cAMP. E. coli catabolite activator protein
   3805..4887    -  CDS            lacI: lac repressor; lacI; The lac repressor binds to the lac operator to inhibit transcription in E. coli. This inhibition can be relieved by adding lactose or isopropyl-β-D-thiogalactopyranoside (IPTG).
   4888..4965    -  promoter       lacI promoter: lacI
   4973..5252    -  CDS            TcR (fragment): tetracycline efflux protein; tet; confers resistance to tetracycline
   5274..5292    +  promoter       T7 promoter: promoter for bacteriophage T7 RNA polymerase
   5293..5317    +  protein_bind   lac operator: The lac repressor binds to the lac operator to inhibit transcription in E. coli. This inhibition can be relieved by adding lactose or isopropyl-β-D-thiogalactopyranoside (IPTG). lac repressor encoded by lacI
   5332..5354    +  RBS            RBS: efficient ribosome binding site from bacteriophage T7 gene 10 (Olins and Rangwala, 1989)
   6181..15      +  CDS            9xHis (across the origin): 9xHis affinity tag
