[The description below was written by a language model from this plasmid's Addgene catalogue record and pLannotate feature annotations shown in this document.]
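Description:
G4CXE1 is a bacterial expression plasmid built on the pET21a(+) backbone for inducible production of the protein with UniProt identifier G4CXE1, annotated as a cysteine-rich domain containing protein from Cutibacterium avidum. The 6,192 nt plasmid is maintained in E. coli through a ColE1/pMB1-type origin and selected with ampicillin via the bla β-lactamase gene under its own promoter. The catalogue lists it as high copy, although the feature table also detects the rop gene and the bom region inherited from pBR322, elements normally associated with copy-number moderation and mobilisation. An f1 origin is present, allowing single-stranded DNA production with helper phage. Short tetracycline-resistance fragments and a predicted E. coli open reading frame appear to be non-functional backbone remnants.

The expression cassette follows the standard pET design. A T7 promoter is directly followed by a lac operator and the strong ribosome binding site from T7 gene 10, and the plasmid carries lacI with its own promoter. Transcription therefore requires a host supplying T7 RNA polymerase and is derepressed by IPTG or lactose. The insert itself is not annotated in the feature table but would occupy the unannotated interval between the RBS and the C-terminal histidine tag, which spans the sequence origin. The catalogue describes that tag as 10xHis, whereas the annotation tool recognises 9xHis. The catalogue also lists an N-terminal T7 tag, which the table does not annotate. A short fragment matching a T7 gene 10B-derived solubility tag lies just before the T7 terminator that closes the cassette. The plasmid was deposited in connection with a study testing enzyme functional annotations in the EC 1.1.3.15 class, so its likely use is recombinant expression and His-tag purification for activity characterisation.
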