Addgene plasmid #163236: G4CXE1
Purpose: Inducible expression of UniProt identifier G4CXE1
Depositing lab: Martin Engqvist. Depositing organization: Chalmers University of Technology. Publication: Experimental and computational investigation of enzyme functional annotations uncovers misannotation in the EC 1.1.3.15 enzyme class. Rembeza E, Engqvist MKM. PLoS Comput Biol. 2021 Sep 23;17(9):e1009446. doi: 10.1371/journal.pcbi.1009446. eCollection 2021 Sep. PubMed 34555022.
Backbone
  Vector backbone: pET21a(+)
  Vector type: Bacterial Expression
Growth in bacteria
  Bacterial resistance: Ampicillin, 100 μg/mL
  Growth temperature: 37°C
  Growth strain: DH5alpha
  Copy number: High Copy
Gene/Insert
  Gene/Insert name: G4CXE1 (alt name: cysteine-rich domain containing protein)
  Species: Cutibacterium avidum
  Promoter: T7
  Tag / fusion protein: T7 (N terminal on backbone); 10xHis (C terminal on backbone)
  Cloning method: Unknown
  Sequencing primers: 5′ T7; 3′ T7-term
Terms and licenses: Academic/Nonprofit Terms; Industry Terms: Not Available to Industry
Depositor comments: Insert name is a UniProt identifier
How to cite: G4CXE1 was a gift from Martin Engqvist (Addgene plasmid # 163236 ; http://n2t.net/addgene:163236 ; RRID:Addgene_163236)
