>Addgene plasmid #163236 | G4CXE1 | depositor partial sequence | sequence record 316346 | insert gene sequence
ATGGAAGTTACCATGACGACTACTACCTCACCAGGCACTCGTGCTGCTAGTCCAGGTCTTCCAGGAGCAG
GTATCACCGTCGGCCTCTTCATCACATGTATCAATGACGTTATGTTCCCTCAGACTGGCGTCGCTGTCAC
TACTCTGTTGGAAAGATTAGGATGCAAAGTGGAGTTCCCTAGGGAACAGACATGTTGTGGGCAGATGACT
ACAAATACCGGATACTTCGACGAAGGTATCCCGACAGTTAGACAGTATGTTCGAGCCTTTGGAGATTATG
ATTACGTGGTCGCACCATCTGGTAGCTGCGTCGCTGCAGTGCGTGACCAGCATCCCATGTTGGCCGAGCA
TGCTGGTGATTCTGGACTGTTGAAGGAAGTGGAACATACTTCTCAAATCACCTACGATCTGCCTGAGTTT
CTCGTGGACATTTTGGGTGTCACTGACGTAGGAGCTTATTTTCCTCATAGGGTTACGTACCATCCATCAT
GTCACGGAAAACGATTATTGAAGTTGGGTGATAGACCACATGAGCTGTTAAAGAATGTTCGTGGAATGAC
TCTGGTTGATTTGCCTATGGCTGAACAGTGCTGCGGTTTCGGTGGTACTTTCTGCATTAAGAACCCAGAT
ATGAGTGCCGCCATGGCTTCTGACAAGGCTAGACATGTTCGAGAGACAGAAGCAGAATATGTTGTGGCCG
GTGATAACTCTTGTTTGATGAACATAGGCGGAGTACTTTCGCGACAAAACTCGGGAGTCAAACCAATCCA
CATCGCCGAAATTCTGGCTAACACCGAAGAGGACGCTGCAGCTCTGGAACACCACCATCAC
